>Addgene plasmid #104376 | pAW49.pUC19.YY1 | addgene full sequence | sequence record 201402 | Addgene NGS Result
GAGGAAGCGGAAGAGCGCCCAATACGCAAACCGCCTCTCCCCGCGCGTTGGCCGATTCATTAATGCAGCT
GGCACGACAGGTTTCCCGACTGGAAAGCGGGCAGTGAGCGCAACGCAATTAATGTGAGTTAGCTCACTCA
TTAGGCACCCCAGGCTTTACACTTTATGCTTCCGGCTCGTATGTTGTGTGGAATTGTGAGCGGATAACAA
TTTCACACAGGAAACAGCTATGACCATGATTACGCCAAGCTTGCATGCCTGCAGGGGATCCGTAAGCTAG
GCTAGAGGCAGGCGGATTTCCGAGTTCGAGGCCAGCCTGGTCTACAGAGTGAGTTCCAGGACAGCCAGGA
CTACACAACGTAAGGGAAACCCTGGCTCAGAAAAACAAAAACTGAAAACTAACCAACAGAGTAGACAGAG
CAACAACAACAACGAACCGGTTCGCTCCCCGGCCATCTTGGCGGCTGGTGTGTCGACAGAGGCAGCAAAA
GCCAGAAACGAACGCATCATCAAGTGCCGGTCGTGCAGCTTCCTCGGCAACGGCGGCAGAAAATTCTGCC
AGGGCGGCAAAAACGTCCGAGACGAATGCCAGGTCATCTGAAACAGCAGCGGAACGGAGCGCCTCTGCAG
CGGCAGACGCAAAAACAGCGGCGGCGGGGAGTGCGTCAACGGCATCCACGAAGGCGACAGAGGCTGCGGG
AAGTGCGGTATCAGCATCGCAGAGCAAAAGTGCGGCAGAAGCGGCGGCAATACGTGCAAAAAATTCGGCA
AAACGAGCTCCAGCTAATACTTTCACACGAAGAGTATGTGACCTTGATTGTTATCATCTTGAGCTGAGGG
TTGATTGCTTGTTAATTTAACTTGAGAATACTTAGCATTTTTCTCTTTTTTAAAAAAATAAATAACACAG
TGAGAACCTTTCAGTGTGTCACTGAGCTGTGTGTGTCTGTTGGGAGAGCTTGAGGCTATGAGAGCTGTGT
GTGAACAGGGCTGTGCACAGGTGGTCTCAGTCATTTATTTTCTTTAGTTCACTGTGTAACATCCGGGCTC
TACTCTCTCACTATGAAGCACATACCGAGAGTCTGTTCAAGGACACAGTGAAGGCCTGAGCCTTGTCCTG
TCCCCACTTTGACAATTAATTGCTGGCCTTTGGAAAGTGGAAACAGCTGTGATGTCAACAAAGAGTTCGG
ACTACAGGAAGATAATTTAGAGCTCAATGATGTGGTCATCACTATCTGTGCCTGTGATGAGATACGGAAA
TATCGACATGATAGTCGGAGAAATATGTTGGAGTGGTGCCTGCCAGTGATTGATGCCAAAAATAAGAGTG
GCAGCCTGGAGTTCAGCATTCCTGGGCAGCCTAATGACTTCTTCCCTGTTCAAGTTTCTTTCATCTCCAA
ACAGAATTACTGCAACACACAGGTTACCAAAGTGACCCAGGTAGATAAACCGTCCCGTCAGGTTTTCCAC
GGAGACCACTTTCTTAGTGACAAATACGAAATCCTGTAATACCAAGAAGGGAAAGCTGAAAAGGAAGGAT
TTCAGATTAATAAAGAAGAAGCCAAAAGTGGCTGAAGAGTTTTTCCAAATTTACAAGCATTGGAGGTCCC
CCCAAACCCCTTTTCTGATACAGTACACGTTCTCTGTGCGCAAGGACCCTCAACTCACACCCAGTGTTGC
AATGTCACAGAGACATTTTTGACAAATGACACTGACATAAAGGGAAAGGCTGCTGATTTCTTTGGCCAGC
AGGAAGCCAGCTCTCCAGGGAATGGATGCCCCAGTAAGGAGCTCTTCTGCCTTCACCTAAGTCTCCCTTT
ATTTTAAGCCCTAAATATAGGTAGGATTATGAGCCCCCAAGGGCTAAAAGAACTCATCTGGGGACCTTTA
AAGTGCTGTGTGCACAAGATAGGTCATGTCACATTTCCTTCCACTTGATTGTAGCTTCTAATGATGCAGT
CGTGAAGCTGCCCTGGGCGCTCCCTGTAGCCCTGCTACTGTGATTTTCTGCTTCTCCTTCTTTCCAGGGT
CTTTTACAGGTCAGGGGTCTTATGTGATTTCCTGTTTTTCAGGAGCGCATCCACAGCTGAGATAAGAACC
TGTTGGCTTAGATTTTTCAAAACCGATTTTTCATAAGGGTTCTTACATGCTTTGTTTGTTTGTTTGTTTT
TTGAGCCAGGGTTTCTCTGTGTAGTCCTGGCTGTCCTGGAACTCACTTTGTAGACCAGGCTGGTCTTGAA
CTCAGAAATTTGCCTGCCTCTGCCTCCCAAGTACCGGCTGTTCTTACATGCTTTATCCTCCCTTCTCACC
CACTAACAGCAAAGAAGGACATTAGGATAGGGGGGAAGTTTGTGTAGAAACAATGTGTTGGAGCAAATCT
AATTTGTGTTGTCAGGATAGCAGCAGTTTAGTTCACAAAAATCAGCAAAGTCGGGTCAATTAAGAAGAAG
CTGGGAGGCTCAGCTGTTTGCTGTTTGGAGGCAGTTCCTTGGGGTGATTTCAGTCTCTGTCAGGATACCA
GCAGTCCAGTTCAATAGTGTCAGGATTGCAAACATGAATCAGGAGGGGTGGCATGACACAGCAGAAACAG
TCAGGTCTCCAATGATTCAACAAGAGTCAGCAGGAGGGACCAGGGCCAGCAGAGATGCCAGAACTTCTCT
GTCCTGCCTCTCTCAACAAAGTGAAAGCCTAAAGAAGACACAAGACCAATGAAGCATTGTAAAGCTGGCT
ATGCAAGCCCACACTGTCCCTTGAGTCCTATTATACTCCCTACAAACATCGTGTGTCCTCCCACGGGTCT
AGCCTCGTGTTGCCTCAGCAAAATTCCGAGTCTGTATCAGCTGATGTATAAACTCCCACTTCACTCTGCC
AGTCAGCCCAAGTCTGCAGAAGCAGCAAGAAGCCGCCAGAACATCACCAGAAGTTTTTTGGTGCATTTAT
CTCTAATCACCAATAAACATAAGTGTTACATTATTATTTTTTTAATCCTATTTTAAAGACATGCGTTTTA
AATGCTTTAACCTCTCTTTTAACCCAACACCCAGAGTTAGTACAAAAGAATGAGAGGAGGGGGAAGTGGA
CCTGTTTAGAAAGGTTCTTTGAGGAACTCCTGTCAGTGTTGGCTGGAAACAGTCAGTTCAGTTCACAGGG
TAAGAGCAGCTGCTTCACTCAAGGTTCACGGATACATCAGCAGTCCAGTGTGGTAGAGTCAAACGGGAAT
CGGCTGGGGTGGCCCTACCTGGTGAGACTGCCAGGCTTCAGCTTTGGGCCTAGTTAGCAGGAGGACCTGG
AGGAATGTCAGGAGAAGTTTTCAGAGCATCATACAGCTAGCTGTACCAGCAAGCCAAGCTCAGCCCAAGT
CACTGTCCGTTGAGTCCTAGTTATGTTCTCCAATCATCATGTGTCCTGTGTCTTGCCTCAGCACTTGCAC
CTGTCTCAGCTGGCATCACTCTGCCAACCACCCTGAGTCAGCTAGAGCAACAAGAAACTAACACACCACC
CAAAATTTTTTGGTGTCTTGCTCTCTATAGAGGTCCTAACACATGCAGCTCAACTACGCAGTATAAGAGA
GATACATGTCTGTTGTTAGAGAAAAATCCTTCAAGAGACCAAGCGGCAGAGGCTCCTGTCAGGGGCGGCA
GGTCCGGACGGCCAGACACCTCTCTGGGCAGCAGCCCGAGTCCCTGCAGAGTCAGAGCGGCCGCACCCCA
CCTGCGGCCTCATGCTGTTGGCAGCAGCAGTCTGCACGAATGCGAGAAAGGCTATTGTTTCTCGACAGTT
CGTGGAGATGACCCGAACTCGGATTGAAGGCTTATTAGCAGCTTTCCCAAAACTCATGAACACTGGAAAA
CAGCATACTTTTGTTGAAACAGAGAGTGTAAGATATGTGTACCAACCTAGAAACTGTACTATTGACTAGT
CTCTTCTCTCTTAAAATGGCTGCCTGTCTGCCATGGCTCAGGAGCTGAGGCAGTAGGCTCACATATTTCG
AGGCTAGCTTGGATATCTTAGTTTCCTTTCTGTGCACTGTGGTAAAAATACTAAAAGCAAACTGAGGAAT
AGAATTACAATCGACCTCAGACAAGCAGCAGTCAGGACAAGAACTCAAGGCTCAAGACGAGGATCCCCCG
GGTACCGAGCTCGAATTCACTGGCCGGGTACCGAGCTCGAATTCACTGGCCGTCGTTTTACAACGTCGTG
ACTGGGAAAACCCTGGCGTTACCCAACTTAATCGCCTTGCAGCACATCCCCCTTTCGCCAGCTGGCGTAA
TAGCGAAGAGGCCCGCACCGATCGCCCTTCCCAACAGTTGCGCAGCCTGAATGGCGAATGGCGCCTGATG
CGGTATTTTCTCCTTACGCATCTGTGCGGTATTTCACACCGCATATGGTGCACTCTCAGTACAATCTGCT
CTGATGCCGCATAGTTAAGCCAGCCCCGACACCCGCCAACACCCGCTGACGCGCCCTGACGGGCTTGTCT
GCTCCCGGCATCCGCTTACAGACAAGCTGTGACCGTCTCCGGGAGCTGCATGTGTCAGAGGTTTTCACCG
TCATCACCGAAACGCGCGAGACGAAAGGGCCTCGTGATACGCCTATTTTTATAGGTTAATGTCATGATAA
TAATGGTTTCTTAGACGTCAGGTGGCACTTTTCGGGGAAATGTGCGCGGAACCCCTATTTGTTTATTTTT
CTAAATACATTCAAATATGTATCCGCTCATGAGACAATAACCCTGATAAATGCTTCAATAATATTGAAAA
AGGAAGAGTATGAGTATTCAACATTTCCGTGTCGCCCTTATTCCCTTTTTTGCGGCATTTTGCCTTCCTG
TTTTTGCTCACCCAGAAACGCTGGTGAAAGTAAAAGATGCTGAAGATCAGTTGGGTGCACGAGTGGGTTA
CATCGAACTGGATCTCAACAGCGGTAAGATCCTTGAGAGTTTTCGCCCCGAAGAACGTTTTCCAATGATG
AGCACTTTTAAAGTTCTGCTATGTGGCGCGGTATTATCCCGTATTGACGCCGGGCAAGAGCAACTCGGTC
GCCGCATACACTATTCTCAGAATGACTTGGTTGAGTACTCACCAGTCACAGAAAAGCATCTTACGGATGG
CATGACAGTAAGAGAATTATGCAGTGCTGCCATAACCATGAGTGATAACACTGCGGCCAACTTACTTCTG
ACAACGATCGGAGGACCGAAGGAGCTAACCGCTTTTTTGCACAACATGGGGGATCATGTAACTCGCCTTG
ATCGTTGGGAACCGGAGCTGAATGAAGCCATACCAAACGACGAGCGTGACACCACGATGCCTGTAGCAAT
GGCAACAACGTTGCGCAAACTATTAACTGGCGAACTACTTACTCTAGCTTCCCGGCAACAATTAATAGAC
TGGATGGAGGCGGATAAAGTTGCAGGACCACTTCTGCGCTCGGCCCTTCCGGCTGGCTGGTTTATTGCTG
ATAAATCTGGAGCCGGTGAGCGTGGGTCTCGCGGTATCATTGCAGCACTGGGGCCAGATGGTAAGCCCTC
CCGTATCGTAGTTATCTACACGACGGGGAGTCAGGCAACTATGGATGAACGAAATAGACAGATCGCTGAG
ATAGGTGCCTCACTGATTAAGCATTGGTAACTGTCAGACCAAGTTTACTCATATATACTTTAGATTGATT
TAAAACTTCATTTTTAATTTAAAAGGATCTAGGTGAAGATCCTTTTTGATAATCTCATGACCAAAATCCC
TTAACGTGAGTTTTCGTTCCACTGAGCGTCAGACCCCGTAGAAAAGATCAAAGGATCTTCTTGAGATCCT
TTTTTTCTGCGCGTAATCTGCTGCTTGCAAACAAAAAAACCACCGCTACCAGCGGTGGTTTGTTTGCCGG
ATCAAGAGCTACCAACTCTTTTTCCGAAGGTAACTGGCTTCAGCAGAGCGCAGATACCAAATACTGTTCT
TCTAGTGTAGCCGTAGTTAGGCCACCACTTCAAGAACTCTGTAGCACCGCCTACATACCTCGCTCTGCTA
ATCCTGTTACCAGTGGCTGCTGCCAGTGGCGATAAGTCGTGTCTTACCGGGTTGGACTCAAGACGATAGT
TACCGGATAAGGCGCAGCGGTCGGGCTGAACGGGGGGTTCGTGCACACAGCCCAGCTTGGAGCGAACGAC
CTACACCGAACTGAGATACCTACAGCGTGAGCTATGAGAAAGCGCCACGCTTCCCGAAGGGAGAAAGGCG
GACAGGTATCCGGTAAGCGGCAGGGTCGGAACAGGAGAGCGCACGAGGGAGCTTCCAGGGGGAAACGCCT
GGTATCTTTATAGTCCTGTCGGGTTTCGCCACCTCTGACTTGAGCGTCGATTTTTGTGATGCTCGTCAGG
GGGGCGGAGCCTATGGAAAAACGCCAGCAACGCGGCCTTTTTACGGTTCCTGGCCTTTTGCTGGCCTTTT
GCTCACATGTTCTTTCCTGCGTTATCCCCTGATTCTGTGGATAACCGTATTACCGCCTTTGAGTGAGCTG
ATACCGCTCGCCGCAGCCGAACGACCGAGCGCAGCGAGTCAGTGAGC
Features (pLannotate 1.2.2; 15 found; start..end, strand, type, name):
     15..107     +  CDS            lacI (fragment): lac repressor; lacI; The lac repressor binds to the lac operator to inhibit transcription in E. coli. This inhibition can be relieved by adding lactose or isopropyl-β-D-thiogalactopyranoside (IPTG).
    120..141     +  protein_bind   CAP binding site: CAP binding activates transcription in the presence of cAMP. E. coli catabolite activator protein
    156..186     +  promoter       lac promoter: promoter for the E. coli lac operon
    194..210     +  protein_bind   lac operator: The lac repressor binds to the lac operator to inhibit transcription in E. coli. This inhibition can be relieved by adding lactose or isopropyl-β-D-thiogalactopyranoside (IPTG). lac repressor encoded by lacI
    247..265     -  misc_feature   MCS (fragment): pUC18/19 multiple cloning site
   1129..1506    +  CDS            Arcn1 (fragment): COPD_MOUSE - Also known as Copd. Experimental evidence at protein level: Swiss-Prot protein existence level 1. The coatomer is a cytosolic protein complex that binds to dilysine motifs and reversibly associates with Golgi non-clathrin- coated vesicles, which further mediate biosynthetic protein transport from the ER, via the Golgi up to the trans Golgi network. Coatomer complex is required for budding from Golgi membranes, and is essential for the retrograde Golgi-to-ER transport of dilysine-tagged proteins. In mammals, the coatomer can only be recruited by membranes associated to ADP-ribosyla
   3719..3898    +  CDS            Arcn1 (fragment): COPD_MOUSE - Also known as Copd. Experimental evidence at protein level: Swiss-Prot protein existence level 1. The coatomer is a cytosolic protein complex that binds to dilysine motifs and reversibly associates with Golgi non-clathrin- coated vesicles, which further mediate biosynthetic protein transport from the ER, via the Golgi up to the trans Golgi network. Coatomer complex is required for budding from Golgi membranes, and is essential for the retrograde Golgi-to-ER transport of dilysine-tagged proteins. In mammals, the coatomer can only be recruited by membranes associated to ADP-ribosyla
   4126..4148    -  misc_feature   MCS (fragment): pUC18/19 multiple cloning site
   4154..4174    -  misc_feature   MCS (fragment): pUC18/19 multiple cloning site
   4171..4328    +  CDS            lacZα (fragment): LacZα fragment of β-galactosidase; lacZ fragment
   4334..4433    -  misc_feature   bom (fragment): basis of mobility region from pBR322
   4535..4570    -  CDS            rop (fragment): Rop protein, which maintains plasmids at low copy number; rop
   4665..4769    +  promoter       AmpR promoter: bla
   4770..5630    +  CDS            AmpR: β-lactamase; bla; confers resistance to ampicillin, carbenicillin, and related antibiotics
   5801..6389    +  rep_origin     ori: high-copy-number ColE1/pMB1/pBR322/pUC origin of replication
