[The description below was written by a language model from this plasmid's Addgene catalogue record and pLannotate feature annotations shown in this document.]
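Description:
pAW49.pUC19.YY1 is a bacterial cloning plasmid built on the pUC19 backbone, recorded as carrying YY1 binding motifs and intended as a DNA template for in vitro ligation experiments. The sequenced record is about 6.6 kb. It is maintained in E. coli through the high-copy ColE1/pUC-type origin of replication and selected with ampicillin via the β-lactamase (AmpR) gene and its native promoter. The usual pUC19 lac region is present: a remnant of lacI, the CAP binding site, lac promoter and lac operator, followed by the multiple cloning site and the lacZα fragment. Small fragments annotated as bom and rop are backbone remnants with no evident functional role here.

The multiple cloning site is split into fragments lying roughly 3.9 kb apart, so a large insert occupies the cloning site and interrupts lacZα. Automated annotation does not mark the YY1 motifs themselves, as short transcription-factor binding sites are not the kind of feature it recognises. Within the insert it detects only two separated stretches matching parts of mouse Arcn1 (coatomer subunit delta) coding sequence. This suggests the insert includes mouse genomic DNA from that locus, with exons separated by non-coding sequence, but the record does not state the origin of the insert, nor the number, position or orientation of the YY1 sites. No eukaryotic promoter, reporter or tag is annotated, so the plasmid serves as a DNA substrate, not an expression vector. The stated purpose and the associated study of YY1 as a structural regulator of enhancer–promoter loops fit use in ligation-based assays testing whether YY1 binding promotes interactions between DNA ends or sites.
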