Addgene plasmid #104376: pAW49.pUC19.YY1
Purpose: Contains YY1 binding sites for in vitro ligation
Depositing lab: Richard Young. Depositing organization: Whitehead Institute for Biomedical Research. Publication: YY1 Is a Structural Regulator of Enhancer-Promoter Loops. Weintraub AS, Li CH, Zamudio AV, Sigova AA, Hannett NM, Day DS, Abraham BJ, Cohen MA, Nabet B, Buckley DL, Guo YE, Hnisz D, Jaenisch R, Bradner JE, Gray NS, Young RA. Cell. 2017 Dec 14;171(7):1573-1588.e28. doi: 10.1016/j.cell.2017.11.008. Epub 2017 Dec 7. PubMed 29224777.
Backbone
  Vector backbone: pUC19
Growth in bacteria
  Bacterial resistance: Ampicillin, 100 μg/mL
  Growth temperature: 37°C
  Growth strain: DH5alpha
  Copy number: Unknown
Gene/Insert
  Gene/Insert name: YY1 binding motifs
Terms and licenses: Academic/Nonprofit Terms; Industry Terms: Not Available to Industry
How to cite: pAW49.pUC19.YY1 was a gift from Richard Young (Addgene plasmid # 104376 ; http://n2t.net/addgene:104376 ; RRID:Addgene_104376)
